Addgene plasmid #111511: pCS6-StaPLd-Casp9
Purpose: Expresses a tandem caspase-9 dimer, governed by a StaPL(AI) module, in mammalian cells. [AI = asunaprevir inhibited].
Depositing lab: Michael Lin. Publication: StaPLs: versatile genetically encoded modules for engineering drug-inducible proteins. Jacobs CL, Badiee RK, Lin MZ. Nat Methods. 2018 Jul;15(7):523-526. doi: 10.1038/s41592-018-0041-z. Epub 2018 Jul 2. PubMed 29967496.
Backbone
  Vector backbone: pCMV-SPORT6
  Backbone manufacturer: Invitrogen
  Total vector size (bp): 6801
  Vector type: Mammalian Expression
Growth in bacteria
  Bacterial resistance: Ampicillin, 100 μg/mL
  Growth temperature: 37°C
  Growth strain: DH5alpha
  Copy number: Unknown
Gene/Insert
  Gene/Insert name: StaPLd-Casp9
  Species: H. sapiens (human); Hepatitis C Virus (HCV) genotype 1a
  Insert size (bp): 2457
  Mutation: The HCV NS3 protease carries V36M, T54A, and S122G mutations. Both caspase-9 copies have had their N termini truncated.
  GenBank ID: NC_004102
  Promoter: CMV
  Cloning method: Gibson Cloning
  Sequencing primers: 5′ ACAGCTATGACCATTAGGCCT; 3′ GTTGTAAAACGACGGCCAGT
Resource information
  A portion of this plasmid was derived from a plasmid made by: the Guy Salvesen lab [Caspase-9, Ref. 1]
Terms and licenses: Academic/Nonprofit Terms; Industry Terms: Not Available to Industry
Depositor comments: [Ref. 1] STENNICKE H.R., DEVERAUX Q.L., HUMKE E.W., REED J.C., DIXIT V.M. & SALVESEN G.S. 1999. Caspase-9 can be activated without proteolytic processing. J Biol Chem 274: 8359-8362.
How to cite: pCS6-StaPLd-Casp9 was a gift from Michael Lin (Addgene plasmid # 111511 ; http://n2t.net/addgene:111511 ; RRID:Addgene_111511)
