[The description below was written by a language model from this plasmid's Addgene catalogue record and pLannotate feature annotations shown in this document.]
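Description:
pCS6-StaPLd-Casp9 is a mammalian expression plasmid of about 6.8 kb built on the pCMV-SPORT6 backbone. It is propagated in E. coli through a high-copy ColE1/pUC-type origin with ampicillin selection (β-lactamase), and it also carries an f1 phage origin. The backbone retains a loxP site and the attB1/attB2 Gateway recombination sites that flank the cloning region. SP6 and T7 phage promoters lie just outside these sites and could support in vitro transcription. Short lacI, lacZα and SV40 T-antigen/intron fragments in the annotation are backbone remnants rather than functional genes.

The payload is a roughly 2.5 kb open reading frame assembled by Gibson cloning and driven by the CMV immediate-early enhancer and promoter, with an SV40 polyadenylation signal downstream. It encodes two N-terminally truncated copies of human caspase-9 in tandem. Between them sits a segment of the hepatitis C virus genotype 1a polyprotein, which is the NS3 protease-based StaPL module. The NS3 protease carries V36M, T54A and S122G substitutions, and the record designates the module StaPL(AI), meaning it is inhibited by asunaprevir.

In the StaPL concept the protease normally cleaves the linkage it sits in, and drug inhibition preserves that linkage. Asunaprevir would therefore be expected to keep the two caspase-9 units joined as an active dimer, although the record itself says only that the dimer is "governed by" the module. The construct is intended for drug-controlled caspase-9 activity in transfected mammalian cells. The record lists no mammalian selection marker, epitope tag or reporter.
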