Features (pLannotate 1.2.2; 24 found; start..end, strand, type, name):
    105..156     +  promoter       AmpR promoter (fragment): bla
    157..1017    +  CDS            AmpR: β-lactamase; bla; confers resistance to ampicillin, carbenicillin, and related antibiotics
   1119..1152    -  protein_bind   loxP: Cre-mediated recombination occurs in the 8-bp core sequence (GCATACAT). Cre recombinase
   1230..1818    +  rep_origin     ori: high-copy-number ColE1/pMB1/pBR322/pUC origin of replication
   2001..2054    +  CDS            lacI (fragment): lac repressor; lacI; The lac repressor binds to the lac operator to inhibit transcription in E. coli. This inhibition can be relieved by adding lactose or isopropyl-β-D-thiogalactopyranoside (IPTG).
   2070..2167    -  promoter       AmpR promoter: bla
   2277..2580    +  enhancer       CMV enhancer: human cytomegalovirus immediate early enhancer
   2581..2784    +  promoter       CMV promoter: human cytomegalovirus (CMV) immediate early promoter
   2937..2955    +  promoter       SP6 promoter: promoter for bacteriophage SP6 RNA polymerase
   2956..2980    +  protein_bind   attB1: mutant version of attB; recombination site for the Gateway® BP reaction BP Clonase™
   3008..3844    +  CDS            CASP9 (fragment): CASP9_HUMAN - Also known as MCH6. Experimental evidence at protein level: Swiss-Prot protein existence level 1. Isoform 2 lacks activity is an dominant-negative inhibitor of caspase-9. From Homo sapiens (Human).
   4016..4594    +  CDS            POLG_HCV77 (fragment): Experimental evidence at protein level: Swiss-Prot protein existence level 1. [RNA-directed RNA polymerase]: RNA-dependent RNA polymerase that performs primer-template recognition and RNA synthesis during viral replication. From Hepatitis C virus genotype 1a (isolate H77) (HCV).
   4610..5461    +  CDS            CASP9 (fragment): CASP9_HUMAN - Also known as MCH6. Experimental evidence at protein level: Swiss-Prot protein existence level 1. Isoform 2 lacks activity is an dominant-negative inhibitor of caspase-9. From Homo sapiens (Human).
   5478..5502    -  protein_bind   attB2: mutant version of attB; recombination site for the Gateway® BP reaction BP Clonase™
   5504..5522    -  promoter       T7 promoter: promoter for bacteriophage T7 RNA polymerase
   5532..5569    +  CDS            lacZα (fragment): LacZα fragment of β-galactosidase; lacZ fragment
   5581..5695    +  intron         large T intron (fragment): SV40 (simian virus 40) large T antigen intron
   5769..5794    +  intron         small t intron (fragment): SV40 (simian virus 40) small t antigen intron
   5794..5931    +  CDS            large T antigen (fragment): large T antigen from SV40 (simian virus 40)
   5954..6088    +  polyA_signal   SV40 poly(A) signal: SV40 polyadenylation signal
   6093..6142    -  CDS            lacI (fragment): lac repressor; lacI; The lac repressor binds to the lac operator to inhibit transcription in E. coli. This inhibition can be relieved by adding lactose or isopropyl-β-D-thiogalactopyranoside (IPTG).
   6142..6209    +  CDS            lacZα (fragment): LacZα fragment of β-galactosidase; lacZ fragment
   6214..6668    +  rep_origin     f1 ori (sequence partly withheld): f1 bacteriophage origin of replication; arrow indicates direction of (+) strand synthesis
   6694..6750    +  promoter       AmpR promoter (fragment): bla
>Addgene plasmid #111511 | pCS6-StaPLd-Casp9 | addgene full sequence | sequence record 214299 | Addgene NGS Result
GCTGGAGGGAGAATAAAGGTCTAAGATGTGCGATAGAGGGAAGTCGCATTGAATTATGTGCTGTGTAGGG
ATCGCTGGTATCAAATATGTGTGCCCACCCCTGGCATGAGACAATAACCCTGATAAATGCTTCAATAATA
TTGAAAAAGGAAGAGTATGAGTATTCAACATTTCCGTGTCGCCCTTATTCCCTTTTTTGCGGCATTTTGC
CTTCCTGTTTTTGCTCACCCAGAAACGCTGGTGAAAGTAAAAGATGCTGAAGATCAGTTGGGTGCACGAG
TGGGTTACATCGAACTGGATCTCAACAGCGGTAAGATCCTTGAGAGTTTTCGCCCCGAAGAACGTTTTCC
AATGATGAGCACTTTTAAAGTTCTGCTATGTGGCGCGGTATTATCCCGTATTGACGCCGGGCAAGAGCAA
CTCGGTCGCCGCATACACTATTCTCAGAATGACTTGGTTGAGTACTCACCAGTCACAGAAAAGCATCTTA
CGGATGGCATGACAGTAAGAGAATTATGCAGTGCTGCCATAACCATGAGTGATAACACTGCGGCCAACTT
ACTTCTGACAACGATCGGAGGACCGAAGGAGCTAACCGCTTTTTTGCACAACATGGGGGATCATGTAACT
CGCCTTGATCGTTGGGAACCGGAGCTGAATGAAGCCATACCAAACGACGAGCGTGACACCACGATGCCTG
TAGCAATGGCAACAACGTTGCGCAAACTATTAACTGGCGAACTACTTACTCTAGCTTCCCGGCAACAATT
AATAGACTGGATGGAGGCGGATAAAGTTGCAGGACCACTTCTGCGCTCGGCCCTTCCGGCTGGCTGGTTT
ATTGCTGATAAATCTGGAGCCGGTGAGCGTGGGTCTCGCGGTATCATTGCAGCACTGGGGCCAGATGGTA
AGCCCTCCCGTATCGTAGTTATCTACACGACGGGGAGTCAGGCAACTATGGATGAACGAAATAGACAGAT
CGCTGAGATAGGTGCCTCACTGATTAAGCATTGGTAACTGTCAGACCAAGTTTACTCATATATACTTTAG
ATTGATTTAAAACTTCATTTTTAATTTAAAAGGATCTAGGTGAAGATCCTTTTTGATAATCTCATGCCAT
AACTTCGTATAATGTATGCTATACGAAGTTATGGCATGACCAAAATCCCTTAACGTGAGTTTTCGTTCCA
CTGAGCGTCAGACCCCGTAGAAAAGATCAAAGGATCTTCTTGAGATCCTTTTTTTCTGCGCGTAATCTGC
TGCTTGCAAACAAAAAAACCACCGCTACCAGCGGTGGTTTGTTTGCCGGATCAAGAGCTACCAACTCTTT
TTCCGAAGGTAACTGGCTTCAGCAGAGCGCAGATACCAAATACTGTTCTTCTAGTGTAGCCGTAGTTAGG
CCACCACTTCAAGAACTCTGTAGCACCGCCTACATACCTCGCTCTGCTAATCCTGTTACCAGTGGCTGCT
GCCAGTGGCGATAAGTCGTGTCTTACCGGGTTGGACTCAAGACGATAGTTACCGGATAAGGCGCAGCGGT
CGGGCTGAACGGGGGGTTCGTGCACACAGCCCAGCTTGGAGCGAACGACCTACACCGAACTGAGATACCT
ACAGCGTGAGCTATGAGAAAGCGCCACGCTTCCCGAAGGGAGAAAGGCGGACAGGTATCCGGTAAGCGGC
AGGGTCGGAACAGGAGAGCGCACGAGGGAGCTTCCAGGGGGAAACGCCTGGTATCTTTATAGTCCTGTCG
GGTTTCGCCACCTCTGACTTGAGCGTCGATTTTTGTGATGCTCGTCAGGGGGGCGGAGCCTATGGAAAAA
CGCCAGCAACGCGGCCTTTTTACGGTTCCTGGCCTTTTGCTGGCCTTTTGCTCACATGTTCTTTCCTGCG
TTATCCCCTGATTCTGTGGATAACCGTATTACCGCCTTTGAGTGAGCTGATACCGCTCGCCGCAGCCGAA
CGACCGAGCGCAGCGAGTCAGTGAGCGAGGAAGCGGAAGAGCGCCCAATACGCAAACCGCCTCTCCCCGC
GCGTTGGCCGATTCATTAATGCAGAGCTTGCAATTCGCGCTTTTTCAATATTATTGAAGCATTTATCAGG
GTTATTGTCTCATGAGCGGATACATATTTGAATGTATTTAGAAAAATAAACAAATAGGGGTTCCGCGCAC
ATTTCCCCGAAAAGTGCCACCTGACGTCTAAGAAACCATTATTATCATGACATTAACCTATAAAAATAGG
CGTATTACGAGGCCCTTTCACGCATTAGATGCATGTCGTTACATAACTTACGGTAAATGGCCCGCCTGGC
TGACCGCCCAACGACCCCCGCCCATTGACGTCAATAATGACGTATGTTCCCATAGTAACGCCAATAGGGA
CTTTCCATTGACGTCAATGGGTGGAGTATTTACGGTAAACTGCCCACTTGGCAGTACATCAAGTGTATCA
TATGCCAAGTACGCCCCCTATTGACGTCAATGACGGTAAATGGCCCGCCTGGCATTATGCCCAGTACATG
ACCTTATGGGACTTTCCTACTTGGCAGTACATCTACGTATTAGTCATCGCTATTACCATGGTGATGCGGT
TTTGGCAGTACATCAATGGGCGTGGATAGCGGTTTGACTCACGGGGATTTCCAAGTCTCCACCCCATTGA
CGTCAATGGGAGTTTGTTTTGGCACCAAAATCAACGGGACTTTCCAAAATGTCGTAACAACTCCGCCCCA
TTGACGCAAATGGGCGGTAGGCGTGTACGGTGGGAGGTCTATATAAGCAGAGCTCGTTTAGTGAACCGTC
AGATCGCCTGGAGACGCCATCCACGCTGTTTTGACCTCCATAGAAGACACCGGGACCGATCCAGCCTCCG
GACTCTAGCCTAGGCCGCGGGACGGATAACAATTTCACACAGGAAACAGCTATGACCATTAGGCCTATTT
AGGTGACACTATAGAACAAGTTTGTACAAAAAAGCAGGCTGGTACCGGTCCGGAATTCGCCACCATGGAT
GTCGGTGCTCTTGAGAGTTTGAGGGGAAATGCAGATTTGGCTTACATCCTGAGCATGGAGCCCTGTGGCC
ACTGCCTCATTATCAACAATGTGAACTTCTGCCGTGAGTCCGGGCTCCGCACCCGCACTGGCTCCAACAT
CGACTGTGAGAAGTTGCGGCGTCGCTTCTCCTCGCTGCATTTCATGGTGGAGGTGAAGGGCGACCTGACT
GCCAAGAAAATGGTGCTGGCTTTGCTGGAGCTGGCGCGGCAGGACCACGGTGCTCTGGACTGCTGCGTGG
TGGTCATTCTCTCTCACGGCTGTCAGGCCAGCCACCTGCAGTTCCCAGGGGCTGTCTACGGCACAGATGG
ATGCCCTGTGTCGGTCGAGAAGATTGTGAACATCTTCAATGGGACCAGCTGCCCCAGCCTGGGAGGGAAG
CCCAAGCTCTTTTTCATCCAGGCCTGTGGTGGGGAGCAGAAAGACCATGGGTTTGAGGTGGCCTCCACTT
CCCCTGAAGACGAGTCCCCTGGCAGTAACCCCGAGCCAGATGCCACCCCGTTCCAGGAAGGTTTGAGGAC
CTTCGACCAGCTGGACGCCATATCTAGTTTGCCCACACCCAGTGACATCTTTGTGTCCTACTCTACTTTC
CCAGGTTTTGTTTCCTGGAGGGACCCCAAGAGTGGCTCCTGGTACGTTGAGACCCTGGACGACATCTTTG
AGCAGTGGGCTCACTCTGAAGACCTGCAGTCCCTCCTGCTTAGGGTCGCTAATGCTGTTTCGGTGAAAGG
GATTTATAAACAGATGCCTGGTTGCTTTAATTTCCTCCGGAAAAAACTTTTCTTTAAAACATCAGGGGGC
AGTGGCGGGAGCGGGCGCGCCTATCCCTACGATGTGCCCGATTACGCTGGTGGATCCGGCGGGTCAGATG
AGATGGAAGAGTGCTCTCAGCACGGCGGATCTGGAGGTTCTACAGGCTGCGTGGTCATAGTGGGCAGGAT
CGTCTTGTCCGGATCCGGCACTAGTGCGCCCATCACGGCGTACGCCCAGCAGACGAGAGGCCTCCTAGGG
TGTATAATCACCAGCCTGACTGGCCGGGACAAAAACCAAGTGGAGGGTGAGGTCCAGATCATGTCAACTG
CTACCCAAACCTTCCTGGCAACGTGCATCAATGGGGTATGCTGGGCAGTCTACCACGGGGCCGGAACGAG
GACCATCGCATCACCCAAGGGTCCTGTCATCCAGATGTATACCAATGTGGACCAAGACCTTGTGGGCTGG
CCCGCTCCTCAAGGTTCCCGCTCATTGACACCCTGTACCTGCGGCTCCTCGGACCTTTACCTGGTCACGA
GGCACGCCGATGTCATTCCCGTGCGCCGGCGAGGTGATGGCAGGGGTAGCCTGCTTTCGCCCCGGCCCAT
TTCCTACTTGAAAGGCTCCTCGGGGGGTCCGCTGTTGTGCCCCGCGGGACACGCCGTGGGCCTATTCAGG
GCCGCGGTGTGCACCCGTGGAGTGGCTAAAGCGGTGGACTTTATCCCTGTGGAGAACCTAGAGACAACCA
TGAGATCCCCGGTGTTCACGGACAACTCCTCTCCACCAGCAGTCACCCTGACGCACGGGGGTTCAGGCGG
TAGTGATGTCGGTGCTCTTGAGAGTTTGAGGGGAAATGCAGATTTGGCTTACATCCTGAGCATGGAGCCC
TGTGGCCACTGCCTCATTATCAACAATGTGAACTTCTGCCGTGAGTCCGGGCTCCGCACCCGCACTGGCT
CCAACATCGACTGTGAGAAGTTGCGGCGTCGCTTCTCCTCGCTGCATTTCATGGTGGAGGTGAAGGGCGA
CCTGACTGCCAAGAAAATGGTGCTGGCTTTGCTGGAGCTGGCGCGGCAGGACCACGGTGCTCTGGACTGC
TGCGTGGTGGTCATTCTCTCTCACGGCTGTCAGGCCAGCCACCTGCAGTTCCCAGGGGCTGTCTACGGCA
CAGATGGATGCCCTGTGTCGGTCGAGAAGATTGTGAACATCTTCAATGGGACCAGCTGCCCCAGCCTGGG
AGGGAAGCCCAAGCTCTTTTTCATCCAGGCCTGTGGTGGGGAGCAGAAAGACCATGGGTTTGAGGTGGCC
TCCACTTCCCCTGAAGACGAGTCCCCTGGCAGTAACCCCGAGCCAGATGCCACCCCGTTCCAGGAAGGTT
TGAGGACCTTCGACCAGCTGGACGCCATATCTAGTTTGCCCACACCCAGTGACATCTTTGTGTCCTACTC
TACTTTCCCAGGTTTTGTTTCCTGGAGGGACCCCAAGAGTGGCTCCTGGTACGTTGAGACCCTGGACGAC
ATCTTTGAGCAGTGGGCTCACTCTGAAGACCTGCAGTCCCTCCTGCTTAGGGTCGCTAATGCTGTTTCGG
TGAAAGGGATTTATAAACAGATGCCTGGTTGCTTTAATTTCCTCCGGAAAAAACTTTTCTTTAAAACATC
ATAGAAGCTTTACGCGTACCCAGCTTTCTTGTACAAAGTGGTCCCTATAGTGAGTCGTATTATAAGCTAG
GCACTGGCCGTCGTTTTACAACGTCGTGACTGGGAAAACTGCTAGCTTGGGATCTTTGTGAAGGAACCTT
ACTTCTGTGGTGTGACATAATTGGACAAACTACCTACAGAGATTTAAAGCTCTAAGGTAAATATAAAATT
TTTAAGTGTATAATGTGTTAAACTAGCTGCATATGCTTGCTGCTTGAGAGTTTTGCTTACTGAGTATGAT
TTATGAAAATATTATACACAGGAGCTAGTGATTCTAATTGTTTGTGTATTTTAGATTCACAGTCCCAAGG
CTCATTTCAGGCCCCTCAGTCCTCACAGTCTGTTCATGATCATAATCAGCCATACCACATTTGTAGAGGT
TTTACTTGCTTTAAAAAACCTCCCACACCTCCCCCTGAACCTGAAACATAAAATGAATGCAATTGTTGTT
GTTAACTTGTTTATTGCAGCTTATAATGGTTACAAATAAAGCAATAGCATCACAAATTTCACAAATAAAG
CATTTTTTTCACTGCATTCTAGTTGTGGTTTGTCCAAACTCATCAATGTATCTTATCATGTCTGGATCGA
TCCTGCATTAATGAATCGGCCAACGCGCGGGGAGAGGCGGTTTGCGTATTGGCTGGCGTAATAGCGAAGA
GGCCCGCACCGATCGCCCTTCCCAACAGTTGCGCAGCCTGAATGGCGAATGGG
[124 nt withheld, positions 6214-6337]
C
[91 nt withheld, positions 6339-6429]
A
[49 nt withheld, positions 6431-6479]
CCTTTGACGTTGGAGTCCACGTTCTT
[37 nt withheld, positions 6506-6542]
ACCCTATCTCGGTCTATTCTTTTGATTTATAAGGGATTTTGCCGATTTCGGCCTATTGGTTAAAAAATGA
GCTGATTTAACAAAAATTTAACGCGAATTTTAACAAAATATTAACGCTTACAATTTAGGTGGCACTTTTC
GGGGAAATGTGCGCGGAACCCCTATTTGTTTATTTTTCTAAATACATTCAAATATGTATCCGCTCATGCC
AGGTCTTGGACTGGTGAGAACGGCTTGCTCGGCAGCTTCGATGTGT
